Addgene plasmid #180235: pET303-ColE1-TR-E192C-del1-40
Purpose: Expresses T and R domains of Colicin E1 with N-terminal 40 residue deletion (residues 41-364) with C terminal cysteine for maleimide chemistry
Depositing lab: Joanna Slusky. Depositing organization: University of Kansas. Publication: Colicin E1 opens its hinge to plug TolC. Budiardjo SJ, Stevens JJ, Calkins AL, Ikujuni AP, Wimalasena VK, Firlar E, Case DA, Biteen JS, Kaelber JT, Slusky JSG. Elife. 2022 Feb 24;11. pii: 73297. doi: 10.7554/eLife.73297. PubMed 35199644.
Backbone
  Vector backbone: pET303
  Backbone manufacturer: Invitrogen
  Backbone size w/o insert (bp): 5340
  Total vector size (bp): 6342
  Vector type: Bacterial Expression
Growth in bacteria
  Bacterial resistance: Ampicillin, 100 μg/mL
  Growth temperature: 37°C
  Growth strain: DH5alpha
  Copy number: Low Copy
Gene/Insert
  Gene/Insert name: Colicin E1 (alt name: ColE1)
  Species: Synthetic; E. coli
  Insert size (bp): 1002
  Mutation: Truncation of ColE1 containing T and R domains (residues 41-364 ) with deletion of N-terminal 40 residues and E366C mutation on vector
  GenBank ID: AAA59418.1
  Promoter: T7
  Tag / fusion protein: 6x His-tag (C terminal on insert)
  Cloning method: Gibson Cloning
  Sequencing primers: 5′ T7 forward; 3′ T7 term
Terms and licenses: Academic/Nonprofit Terms; Industry Terms: Not Available to Industry
Depositor comments: Please visit https://doi.org/10.1101/692251 for bioRxiv preprint.
How to cite: pET303-ColE1-TR-E192C-del1-40 was a gift from Joanna Slusky (Addgene plasmid # 180235 ; http://n2t.net/addgene:180235 ; RRID:Addgene_180235)
