[The description below was written by a language model from this plasmid's Addgene catalogue record and pLannotate feature annotations shown in this document.]
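Description:
pET303-ColE1-TR-E192C-del1-40 is a bacterial expression plasmid of about 6.3 kb built on the pET303 backbone for T7-driven production of a truncated colicin E1 in E. coli. It replicates from a pBR322-type origin accompanied by the bom site and the rop gene. Rop restrains copy number, which is consistent with the low-copy designation in the record. Selection is by ampicillin through the β-lactamase gene. An f1 origin is also present, and the short tetracycline-resistance fragments flagged in the annotation are non-functional pBR322 remnants typical of pET vectors.

The roughly 1 kb insert, introduced by Gibson assembly, encodes the translocation (T) and receptor-binding (R) domains of colicin E1. It spans residues 41–364, so it lacks the first 40 N-terminal residues as well as the C-terminal cytotoxic portion of the toxin. Transcription runs from a T7 promoter with an adjacent lac operator, and the plasmid carries its own lacI, so expression is IPTG-inducible in hosts that supply T7 RNA polymerase. A T7 gene 10 ribosome binding site sits upstream of the coding sequence, and a C-terminal His tag and the T7 terminator follow it. The annotation's partial 9xHis match corresponds to the 6xHis tag listed in the catalogue.

An engineered cysteine near the C terminus provides a single thiol for maleimide chemistry, such as attaching a dye or other probe. The record is inconsistent about this residue: the plasmid name says E192C, whereas the mutation field describes E366C in vector-derived sequence. The associated study examined how colicin E1 engages and plugs the outer-membrane channel TolC.
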