Features (pLannotate 1.2.2; 19 found; start..end, strand, type, name):
     65..83      +  promoter       T7 promoter: promoter for bacteriophage T7 RNA polymerase
     84..108     +  protein_bind   lac operator: The lac repressor binds to the lac operator to inhibit transcription in E. coli. This inhibition can be relieved by adding lactose or isopropyl-β-D-thiogalactopyranoside (IPTG). lac repressor encoded by lacI
    124..144     +  RBS            RBS: efficient ribosome binding site from bacteriophage T7 gene 10 (Olins and Rangwala, 1989)
    173..1126    +  CDS            cea (fragment): CEA1_ECOLX - Experimental evidence at protein level: Swiss-Prot protein existence level 1. Colicins are polypeptide toxins produced by and active against E.coli and closely related bacteria. From Escherichia coli.
   1132..1150    +  CDS            9xHis (fragment): 9xHis affinity tag
   1160..1209    +  CDS            SET1 (fragment): solubility-enhancement tag derived from T7 phage gene 10B
   1217..1264    +  terminator     T7 terminator: transcription terminator for bacteriophage T7 RNA polymerase
   1301..1756    +  rep_origin     f1 ori (sequence partly withheld): f1 bacteriophage origin of replication; arrow indicates direction of (+) strand synthesis
   1782..1886    +  promoter       AmpR promoter: bla
   1887..2747    +  CDS            AmpR: β-lactamase; bla; confers resistance to ampicillin, carbenicillin, and related antibiotics
   2918..3506    +  rep_origin     ori: high-copy-number ColE1/pMB1/pBR322/pUC origin of replication
   3692..3831    -  misc_feature   bom: basis of mobility region from pBR322
   3933..4124    -  CDS            rop: Rop protein, which maintains plasmids at low copy number; rop
   4141..4521    +  CDS            YPB1_ECOLX: Protein predicted: Swiss-Prot protein existence level 4. From Escherichia coli.
   4593..4884    -  CDS            TcR (fragment): tetracycline efflux protein; tet; confers resistance to tetracycline
   4899..4920    -  protein_bind   CAP binding site: CAP binding activates transcription in the presence of cAMP. E. coli catabolite activator protein
   4933..6015    -  CDS            lacI: lac repressor; lacI; The lac repressor binds to the lac operator to inhibit transcription in E. coli. This inhibition can be relieved by adding lactose or isopropyl-β-D-thiogalactopyranoside (IPTG).
   6016..6093    -  promoter       lacI promoter: lacI
   6101..39      -  CDS            TcR (fragment) (across the origin): tetracycline efflux protein; tet; confers resistance to tetracycline
>Addgene plasmid #180235 | pET303-ColE1-TR-E192C-del1-40 | addgene full sequence | sequence record 358071 | Addgene NGS Result
CCGGTGATGCCGGCCACGATGCGTCCGGCGTAGAGGATCGAGATCGATCTCGATCCCGCGAAATTAATAC
GACTCACTATAGGGGAATTGTGAGCGGATAACAATTCCCCTCTAGTAATAATTTTGTTTAACTTTAAGAA
GGAGGTCTAGAATGGGAGGCAGTAAAAGTGAAAGTTCTGCAGCTATTCATGCAACTGCTAAATGGTCTAC
TGCTCAATTAAAGAAAACACAGGCAGAGCAGGCTGCCCGGGCAAAAGCTGCAGCGGAAGCACAGGCGAAA
GCAAAGGCAAACAGGGATGCGCTGACTCAGCGCCTGAAGGATATCGTAAATGAGGCTCTTCGTCACAATG
CCTCACGTACGCCTTCAGCAACAGAGCTTGCTCATGCTAATAATGCAGCTATGCAGGCGGAAGACGAGCG
TTTGCGCCTTGCGAAAGCAGAAGAAAAAGCCCGTAAAGAAGCGGAAGCAGCAGAAAAGGCTTTTCAGGAA
GCAGAACAACGACGTAAAGAGATTGAACGGGAGAAGGCTGAAACAGAACGCCAGTTGAAACTGGCTGAAG
CTGAAGAGAAACGACTGGCTGCATTGAGTGAAGAAGCTAAAGCTGTTGAGATCGCCCAAAAAAAACTTTC
TGCTGCACAATCTGAAGTGGTGAAAATGGATGGAGAGATTAAGACTCTCAATTCTCGTTTAAGCTCCAGT
ATCCATGCCCGTGATGCAGAAATGAAAACGCTCGCTGGAAAACGAAATGAACTGGCTCAGGCATCCGCTA
AATATAAAGAACTGGATGAGCTGGTCAAAAAACTATCACCAAGAGCCAATGATCCGCTTCAGAACCGTCC
TTTTTTTGAAGCAACCAGACGACGGGTTGGGGCCGGTAAGATTAGAGAAGAAAAACAAAAACAGGTAACA
GCATCAGAAACACGTATTAACCGGATAAATGCTGATATAACTCAGATCCAGAAGGCTATTTCTCAGGTCA
GTAATAATCGTAATGCCGGTATCGCTCGTGTTCATGAAGCTGAAGAAAATTTGAAAAAAGCACAGAATAA
TCTCCTTAATTCACAGATTAAGGATGCTGTTGATGCAACAGTTAGCTTTTATCAAACGCTGACTGAAAAA
TATGGTCTCTGCCACCACCACCACCACCACTGAGATCCGGCTGCTAACAAAGCCCGAAAGGAAGCTGAGT
TGGCTGCTGCCACCGCTGAGCAATAACTAGCATAACCCCTTGGGGCCTCTAAACGGGTCTTGAGGGGTTT
TTTGCTGAAAGGAGGAACTATATCCGGATTGGCGAATGGG
[124 nt withheld, positions 1301-1424]
C
[91 nt withheld, positions 1426-1516]
A
[49 nt withheld, positions 1518-1566]
CCTTTGACGTTGGAGTCCACGTTCTTT
[37 nt withheld, positions 1594-1630]
ACCATATCTCGGTCTATTCTTTTGATTTATAAGGGATTTTGCCGATTTCGGCCTATTGGTTAAAAAATGA
GCTGATTTAACAAAAATTTAACGCGAATTTTAACAAAATATTAACGCTTACAATTTAGGTGGCACTTTTC
GGGGAAATGTGCGCGGAACCCCTATTTGTTTATTTTTCTAAATACATTCAAATATGTATCCGCTCATGAG
ACAATAACCCTGATAAATGCTTCAATAATATTGAAAAAGGAAGAGTATGAGTATTCAACATTTCCGTGTC
GCCCTTATTCCCTTTTTTGCGGCATTTTGCCTTCCTGTTTTTGCTCACCCAGAAACGCTGGTGAAAGTAA
AAGATGCTGAAGATCAGTTGGGTGCACGAGTGGGTTACATCGAACTGGATCTCAACAGCGGTAAGATCCT
TGAGAGTTTTCGCCCCGAAGAACGTTTTCCAATGATGAGCACTTTTAAAGTTCTGCTATGTGGCGCGGTA
TTATCCCGTATTGACGCCGGGCAAGAGCAACTCGGTCGCCGCATACACTATTCTCAGAATGACTTGGTTG
AGTACTCACCAGTCACAGAAAAGCATCTTACGGATGGCATGACAGTAAGAGAATTATGCAGTGCTGCCAT
AACCATGAGTGATAACACTGCGGCCAACTTACTTCTGACAACGATCGGAGGACCGAAGGAGCTAACCGCT
TTTTTGCACAACATGGGGGATCATGTAACTCGCCTTGATCGTTGGGAACCGGAGCTGAATGAAGCCATAC
CAAACGACGAGCGTGACACCACGATGCCTGCAGCAATGGCAACAACGTTGCGCAAACTATTAACTGGCGA
ACTACTTACTCTAGCTTCCCGGCAACAATTAATAGACTGGATGGAGGCGGATAAAGTTGCAGGACCACTT
CTGCGCTCGGCCCTTCCGGCTGGCTGGTTTATTGCTGATAAATCTGGAGCCGGTGAGCGTGGGTCTCGCG
GTATCATTGCAGCACTGGGGCCAGATGGTAAGCCCTCCCGTATCGTAGTTATCTACACGACGGGGAGTCA
GGCAACTATGGATGAACGAAATAGACAGATCGCTGAGATAGGTGCCTCACTGATTAAGCATTGGTAACTG
TCAGACCAAGTTTACTCATATATACTTTAGATTGATTTAAAACTTCATTTTTAATTTAAAAGGATCTAGG
TGAAGATCCTTTTTGATAATCTCATGACCAAAATCCCTTAACGTGAGTTTTCGTTCCACTGAGCGTCAGA
CCCCGTAGAAAAGATCAAAGGATCTTCTTGAGATCCTTTTTTTCTGCGCGTAATCTGCTGCTTGCAAACA
AAAAAACCACCGCTACCAGCGGTGGTTTGTTTGCCGGATCAAGAGCTACCAACTCTTTTTCCGAAGGTAA
CTGGCTTCAGCAGAGCGCAGATACCAAATACTGTCCTTCTAGTGTAGCCGTAGTTAGGCCACCACTTCAA
GAACTCTGTAGCACCGCCTACATACCTCGCTCTGCTAATCCTGTTACCAGTGGCTGCTGCCAGTGGCGAT
AAGTCGTGTCTTACCGGGTTGGACTCAAGACGATAGTTACCGGATAAGGCGCAGCGGTCGGGCTGAACGG
GGGGTTCGTGCACACAGCCCAGCTTGGAGCGAACGACCTACACCGAACTGAGATACCTACAGCGTGAGCT
ATGAGAAAGCGCCACGCTTCCCGAAGGGAGAAAGGCGGACAGGTATCCGGTAAGCGGCAGGGTCGGAACA
GGAGAGCGCACGAGGGAGCTTCCAGGGGGAAACGCCTGGTATCTTTATAGTCCTGTCGGGTTTCGCCACC
TCTGACTTGAGCGTCGATTTTTGTGATGCTCGTCAGGGGGGCGGAGCCTATGGAAAAACGCCAGCAACGC
GGCCTTTTTACGGTTCCTGGCCTTTTGCTGGCCTTTTGCTCACATGTTCTTTCCTGCGTTATCCCCTGAT
TCTGTGGATAACCGTATTACCGCCTTTGAGTGAGCTGATACCGCTCGCCGCAGCCGAACGACCGAGCGCA
GCGAGTCAGTGAGCGAGGAAGCGGAAGAGCGCCTGATGCGGTATTTTCTCCTTACGCATCTGTGCGGTAT
TTCACACCGCAATGGTGCACTCTCAGTACAATCTGCTCTGATGCCGCATAGTTAAGCCAGTATACACTCC
GCTATCGCTACGTGACTGGGTCATGGCTGCGCCCCGACACCCGCCAACACCCGCTGACGCGCCCTGACGG
GCTTGTCTGCTCCCGGCATCCGCTTACAGACAAGCTGTGACCGTCTCCGGGAGCTGCATGTGTCAGAGGT
TTTCACCGTCATCACCGAAACGCGCGAGGCAGCTGCGGTAAAGCTCATCAGCGTGGTCGTGAAGCGATTC
ACAGATGTCTGCCTGTTCATCCGCGTCCAGCTCGTTGAGTTTCTCCAGAAGCGTTAATGTCTGGCTTCTG
ATAAAGCGGGCCATGTTAAGGGCGGTTTTTTCCTGTTTGGTCACTGATGCCTCCGTGTAAGGGGGATTTC
TGTTCATGGGGGTAATGATACCGATGAAACGAGAGAGGATGCTCACGATACGGGTTACTGATGATGAACA
TGCCCGGTTACTGGAACGTTGTGAGGGTAAACAACTGGCGGTATGGATGCGGCGGGACCAGAGAAAAATC
ACTCAGGGTCAATGCCAGCGCTTCGTTAATACAGATGTAGGTGTTCCACAGGGTAGCCAGCAGCATCCTG
CGATGCAGATCCGGAACATAATGGTGCAGGGCGCTGACTTCCGCGTTTCCAGACTTTACGAAACACGGAA
ACCGAAGACCATTCATGTTGTTGCTCAGGTCGCAGACGTTTTGCAGCAGCAGTCGCTTCACGTTCGCTCG
CGTATCGGTGATTCATTCTGCTAACCAGTAAGGCAACCCCGCCAGCCTAGCCGGGTCCTCAACGACAGGA
GCACGATCATGCGCACCCGTGGGGCCGCCATGCCGGCGATAATGGCCTGCTTCTCGCCGAAACGTTTGGT
GGCGGGACCAGTGACGAAGGCTTGAGCGAGGGCGTGCAAGATTCCGAATACCGCAAGCGACAGGCCGATC
ATCGTCGCGCTCCAGCGAAAGCGGTCCTCGCCGAAAATGACCCAGAGCGCTGCCGGCACCTGTCCTACGA
GTTGCATGATAAAGAAGACAGTCATAAGTGCGGCGACGATAGTCATGCCCCGCGCCCACCGGAAGGAGCT
GACTGGGTTGAAGGCTCTCAAGGGCATCGGTCGAGATCCCGGTGCCTAATGAGTGAGCTAACTTACATTA
ATTGCGTTGCGCTCACTGCCCGCTTTCCAGTCGGGAAACCTGTCGTGCCAGCTGCATTAATGAATCGGCC
AACGCGCGGGGAGAGGCGGTTTGCGTATTGGGCGCCAGGGTGGTTTTTCTTTTCACCAGTGAGACGGGCA
ACAGCTGATTGCCCTTCACCGCCTGGCCCTGAGAGAGTTGCAGCAAGCGGTCCACGCTGGTTTGCCCCAG
CAGGCGAAAATCCTGTTTGATGGTGGTTAACGGCGGGATATAACATGAGCTGTCTTCGGTATCGTCGTAT
CCCACTACCGAGATATCCGCACCAACGCGCAGCCCGGACTCGGTAATGGCGCGCATTGCGCCCAGCGCCA
TCTGATCGTTGGCAACCAGCATCGCAGTGGGAACGATGCCCTCATTCAGCATTTGCATGGTTTGTTGAAA
ACCGGACATGGCACTCCAGTCGCCTTCCCGTTCCGCTATCGGCTGAATTTGATTGCGAGTGAGATATTTA
TGCCAGCCAGCCAGACGCAGACGCGCCGAGACAGAACTTAATGGGCCCGCTAACAGCGCGATTTGCTGGT
GACCCAATGCGACCAGATGCTCCACGCCCAGTCGCGTACCGTCTTCATGGGAGAAAATAATACTGTTGAT
GGGTGTCTGGTCAGAGACATCAAGAAATAACGCCGGAACATTAGTGCAGGCAGCTTCCACAGCAATGGCA
TCCTGGTCATCCAGCGGATAGTTAATAATCAGCCCACTGACGCGTTGCGCGAGAAGATTGTGCACCGCCG
CTTTACAGGCTTCGACGCCGCTTCGTTCTACCATCGACACCACCACGCTGGCACCCAGTTGATCGGCGCG
AGATTTAATCGCCGCGACAATTTGCGACGGCGCGTGCAGGGCCAGACTGGAGGTGGCAACGCCAATCAGC
AACGACTGTTTGCCCGCCAGTTGTTGTGCCACGCGGTTGGGAATGTAATTCAGCTCCGCCATCGCCGCTT
CCACTTTTTCCCGCGTTTTCGCAGAAACGTGGCTGGCCTGGTTCACCACGCGGGAAACGGTCTGATAAGA
GACACCGGCATACTCTGCGACATCGTATAACGTTACTGGTTTCACATTCACCACCCTGAATTGACTCTCT
TCCGGGCGCTATCATGCCATACCGCGAAAGGTTTTGCGCCATTCGATGGTGTCCGGGATCTCGACGCTCT
CCCTTATGCGACTCCTGCATTAGGAAGCAGCCCAGTAGTAGGTTGAGGCCGTTGAGCACCGCCGCCGCAA
GGAATGGTGCATGCAAGGAGATGGCGCCCAACAGTCCCCCGGCCACGGGGCCTGCCACCATACCCACGCC
GAAACAAGCGCTCATGAGCCCGAAGTGGCGAGCCCGATCTTCCCCATCGGTGATGTCGGCGATATAGGCG
CCAGCAACCGCACCTGTGGCG
